Addgene plasmid #83318: DNA-PKcs ABCDE>A
Purpose: human DNA-PKcs/ABCDE>ala
Depositing lab: Katheryn Meek. Depositing organization: Michigan State University. Publication: Autophosphorylation of DNA-dependent protein kinase regulates DNA end processing and may also alter double-strand break repair pathway choice. Cui X, Yu Y, Gupta S, Cho YM, Lees-Miller SP, Meek K. Mol Cell Biol. 2005 Dec;25(24):10842-52. 10.1128/MCB.25.24.10842-10852.2005 PubMed 16314509.
Backbone
  Vector backbone: pcmv6
  Backbone size w/o insert (bp): 4665
  Total vector size (bp): 17065
  Vector type: Mammalian Expression
Growth in bacteria
  Bacterial resistance: Ampicillin, 100 μg/mL
  Growth temperature: 30°C
  Growth strain: Stbl2
  Growth instructions: see attached propagation instructions. This plasmid is prone to recombination. Transformed E. coli is extremely slow growing; please pick smallest colonies for a test prep, then check for appropriate EcoR1 restriction pattern. Usually, after transformation there will be a population of larger colonies… these are clones that have deletions.
  Copy number: High Copy
Gene/Insert
  Gene/Insert name: human DNA-PKcs
  Species: H. sapiens (human)
  Insert size (bp): 12387
  Mutation: 6 phosphorylation sites in the ABCDE cluster substituted to alanine
  Entrez Gene: PRKDC (a.k.a. DNA-PKC, DNA-PKcs, DNAPK, DNAPKc, DNPK1, HYRC, HYRC1, IMD26, XRCC7, p350)
Terms and licenses: Academic/Nonprofit Terms; Industry Terms: Not Available to Industry
How to cite: DNA-PKcs ABCDE>A was a gift from Katheryn Meek (Addgene plasmid # 83318 ; http://n2t.net/addgene:83318 ; RRID:Addgene_83318)
