[The description below was written by a language model from this plasmid's Addgene catalogue record and pLannotate feature annotations shown in this document.]
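Description:
DNA-PKcs ABCDE>A is a mammalian expression plasmid built on the pCMV6 backbone that carries the full-length human PRKDC coding sequence, which encodes the catalytic subunit of DNA-dependent protein kinase. At roughly 17 kb in total, with an insert of about 12.4 kb, it is an unusually large construct. The open reading frame sits downstream of the human cytomegalovirus immediate-early enhancer and promoter and is followed by the human growth hormone polyadenylation signal, giving strong constitutive expression in transfected mammalian cells. No epitope tag or reporter is annotated. An SV40 enhancer/early promoter element lies downstream of the poly(A) signal, but the feature table shows no mammalian selection marker attached to it. For propagation in E. coli the plasmid has a high-copy ColE1/pUC-type origin and the β-lactamase gene under its own promoter for ampicillin selection. It also has an f1 phage origin, along with remnants of lacZα, lac promoter/operator, lacI and a T7 promoter inherited from the cloning backbone. The record notes that the plasmid is prone to recombination and deletion in bacteria, which is consistent with its size.

The defining feature is the mutation: six phosphorylation sites in the ABCDE autophosphorylation cluster of DNA-PKcs are replaced by alanine, producing a version that cannot be phosphorylated at these positions. DNA-PKcs is a serine/threonine kinase that senses DNA double-strand breaks and acts in non-homologous end joining and V(D)J recombination. According to the associated publication title, the construct was used to study how DNA-PKcs autophosphorylation regulates DNA end processing and may influence the choice of double-strand break repair pathway. The individual substituted residues are not listed in the record.
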