Features (pLannotate 1.2.2; 16 found; start..end, strand, type, name):
      3..431     +  rep_origin     f1 ori (sequence partly withheld): f1 bacteriophage origin of replication; arrow indicates direction of (+) strand synthesis
    462..616     -  CDS            lacZα (fragment): LacZα fragment of β-galactosidase; lacZ fragment
    776..1155    +  enhancer       CMV enhancer: human cytomegalovirus immediate early enhancer
   1157..1356    +  promoter       CMV promoter: human cytomegalovirus (CMV) immediate early promoter
   1407..1437    -  misc_feature   MCS (fragment): pUC18/19 multiple cloning site
   1445..13828   +  CDS            PRKDC: PRKDC_HUMAN - Also known as HYRC, HYRC1. Experimental evidence at protein level: Swiss-Prot protein existence level 1. Serine/threonine-protein kinase that acts as a molecular sensor for DNA damage. Involved in DNA non-homologous end joining (NHEJ) required for double-strand break (DSB) repair and V(D)J recombination (PubMed:11955432, PubMed:12649176, PubMed:14734805). Must be bound to DNA to express its catalytic properties. Promotes processing of hairpin DNA structures in V(D)J recombination by activation of the hairpin endonuclease artemis (DCLRE1C) (PubMed:11955432). The assembly of the DN
  13852..14474   +  polyA_signal   hGH poly(A) signal: human growth hormone polyadenylation signal
  14503..14832   +  promoter       SV40 promoter: SV40 enhancer and early promoter
  14871..14889   -  promoter       T7 promoter: promoter for bacteriophage T7 RNA polymerase
  14925..14947   -  protein_bind   lac operator (fragment): The lac repressor binds to the lac operator to inhibit transcription in E. coli. This inhibition can be relieved by adding lactose or isopropyl-β-D-thiogalactopyranoside (IPTG). lac repressor encoded by lacI
  14951..14981   -  promoter       lac promoter: promoter for the E. coli lac operon
  14996..15017   -  protein_bind   CAP binding site: CAP binding activates transcription in the presence of cAMP. E. coli catabolite activator protein
  15030..15122   -  CDS            lacI (fragment): lac repressor; lacI; The lac repressor binds to the lac operator to inhibit transcription in E. coli. This inhibition can be relieved by adding lactose or isopropyl-β-D-thiogalactopyranoside (IPTG).
  15305..15893   -  rep_origin     ori: high-copy-number ColE1/pMB1/pBR322/pUC origin of replication
  16064..16924   -  CDS            AmpR: β-lactamase; bla; confers resistance to ampicillin, carbenicillin, and related antibiotics
  16925..17029   -  promoter       AmpR promoter: bla
>Addgene plasmid #83318 | DNA-PKcs ABCDE>A | addgene full sequence | sequence record 190236 | Addgene NGS Result
TG
[124 nt withheld, positions 3-126]
C
[91 nt withheld, positions 128-218]
A
[49 nt withheld, positions 220-268]
CCTTTGACGTTGGAGTCCACGTTCTTT
[37 nt withheld, positions 296-332]
ACCCTATCTCGGTCTATTCTTTTGATTTATAAGGGATTTTGCCGATTTCGGCCTATTGGTTAAAAAATGA
GCTGATTTAACAAAAATTTAACGCGAATTTTAACAAAATATTAACGCTTACAATTTCCATTCGCCATTCA
GGCTGCGCAACTGTTGGGAAGGGCGATCGGTGCGGGCCTCTTCGCTATTACGCCAGCTGGCGAAAGGGGG
ATGTGCTGCAAGGCGATTAAGTTGGGTAACGCCAGGGTTTTCCCAGTCACGACGTTGTAAAACGACGGCC
AGTGCCAAGCTGATCTATACATTGAATCAATATTGGCAATTAGCCATATTAGTCATTGGTTATATAGCAT
AAATCAATATTGGCTATTGGCCATTGCATACGTTGTATCTATATCATAATATGTACATTTATATTGGCTC
ATGTCCAATATGACCGCCATGTTGACATTGATTATTGACTAGTTATTAATAGTAATCAATTACGGGGTCA
TTAGTTCATAGCCCATATATGGAGTTCCGCGTTACATAACTTACGGTAAATGGCCCGCCTGGCTGACCGC
CCAACGACCCCCGCCCATTGACGTCAATAATGACGTATGTTCCCATAGTAACGCCAATAGGGACTTTCCA
TTGACGTCAATGGGTGGAGTATTTACGGTAAACTGCCCACTTGGCAGTACATCAAGTGTATCATATGCCA
AGTCCGCCCCCTATTGACGTCAATGACGGTAAATGGCCCGCCTGGCATTATGCCCAGTACATGACCTTAC
GGGACTTTCCTACTTGGCAGTACATCTACGTATTAGTCATCGCTATTACCATGGTGATGCGGTTTTGGCA
GTACACCAATGGGCGTGGATAGCGGTTTGACTCACGGGGATTTCCAAGTCTCCACCCCATTGACGTCAAT
GGGAGTTTGTTTTGGCACCAAAATCAACGGGACTTTCCAAAATGTCGTAATAACCCCGCCCCGTTGACGC
AAATGGGCGGTAGGCGTGTACGGTGGGAGGTCTATATAAGCAGAGCTCGTTTAGTGAACCGTCAGAATTC
AGATCTGGTACCACGCGTATCGATAAGCTTGCATGCCTGCAGGTCGACTCTAGAGCGGCCGCATGGCGGG
CTCCGGAGCCGGTGTGCGTTGCTCCCTGCTGCGGCTGCAGGAGACCTTGTCCGCTGCGGACCGCTGCGGT
GCTGCCCTGGCCGGTCATCAACTGATCCGCGGCCTGGGGCAGGAATGCGTCCTGAGCAGCAGCCCCGCGG
TGCTGGCATTACAGACATCTTTAGTTTTTTCCAGAGATTTCGGTTTGCTTGTATTTGTCCGGAAGTCACT
CAACAGTATTGAATTTCGTGAATGTAGAGAAGAAATCCTAAAGTTTTTATGTATTTTCTTAGAAAAAATG
GGCCAGAAGATCGCACCTTACTCTGTTGAAATTAAGAACACTTGTACCAGTGTTTATACAAAAGATAGAG
CTGCTAAATGTAAAATTCCAGCCCTGGACCTTCTTATTAAGTTACTTCAGACTTTTAGAAGTTCTAGACT
CATGGATGAATTTAAAATTGGAGAATTATTTAGTAAATTCTATGGAGAACTTGCATTGAAAAAAAAAATA
CCAGATACAGTTTTAGAAAAAGTATATGAGCTCCTAGGATTATTGGGTGAAGTTCATCCTAGTGAGATGA
TAAATAATGCAGAAAACCTGTTCCGCGCTTTTCTGGGTGAACTTAAGACCCAGATGACATCAGCAGTAAG
AGAGCCCAAACTACCTGTTCTGGCAGGATGTCTGAAGGGGTTGTCCTCACTTCTGTGCAACTTCACTAAG
TCCATGGAAGAAGATCCCCAGACTTCAAGGGAGATTTTTAATTTTGTACTAAAGGCAATTCGTCCTCAGA
TTGATCTGAAGAGATATGCTGTGCCCTCAGCTGGCTTGCGCCTATTTGCCCTGCATGCATCTCAGTTTAG
CACCTGCCTTCTGGACAACTACGTGTCTCTATTTGAAGTCTTGTTAAAGTGGTGTGCCCACACAAATGTA
GAATTGAAAAAAGCTGCACTTTCAGCCCTGGAATCCTTTCTGAAACAGGTTTCTAATATGGTGGCGAAAA
ATGCAGAAATGCATAAAAATAAACTGCAGTACTTTATGGAGCAGTTTTATGGAATCATCAGAAATGTGGA
TTCGAACAACAAGGAGTTATCTATTGCTATCCGTGGATATGGACTTTTTGCAGGACCGTGCAAGGTTATA
AACGCAAAAGATGTTGACTTCATGTACGTTGAGCTCATTCAGCGCTGCAAGCAGATGTTCCTCACCCAGA
CAGACACTGGTGACGACCGTGTTTATCAGATGCCAAGCTTCCTCCAGTCTGTTGCAAGCGTCTTGCTGTA
CCTTGACACAGTTCCTGAGGTGTATACTCCAGTTCTGGAGCACCTCGTGGTGATGCAGATAGACAGTTTC
CCACAGTACAGTCCAAAAATGCAGCTGGTGTGTTGCAGAGCCATAGTGAAGGTGTTCCTAGCTTTGGCAG
CAAAAGGGCCAGTTCTCAGGAATTGCATTAGTACTGTGGTGCATCAGGGTTTAATCAGAATATGTTCTAA
ACCAGTGGTCCTTCCAAAGGGCCCTGAGTCTGAATCTGAAGACCACCGTGCTTCAGGGGAAGTCAGAACT
GGCAAATGGAAGGTGCCCACATACAAAGACTACGTGGATCTCTTCAGACATCTCCTGAGCTCTGACCAGA
TGATGGATTCTATTTTAGCAGATGAAGCATTTTTCTCTGTGAATTCCTCCAGTGAAAGTCTGAATCATTT
ACTTTATGATGAATTTGTAAAATCCGTTTTGAAGATTGTTGAGAAATTGGATCTTACACTTGAAATACAG
ACTGTTGGGGAACAAGAGAATGGAGATGAGGCGCCTGGTGTTTGGATGATCCCAACTTCAGATCCAGCGG
CTAACTTGCATCCAGCTAAACCTAAAGATTTTTCGGCTTTCATTAACCTGGTGGAATTTTGCAGAGAGAT
TCTCCCTGAGAAACAAGCAGAATTTTTTGAACCATGGGTGTACTCATTTTCATATGAATTAATTTTGCAA
TCTACAAGGTTGCCCCTCATCAGTGGTTTCTACAAATTGCTTTCTATTACAGTAAGAAATGCCAAGAAAA
TAAAATATTTCGAGGGAGTTAGTCCAAAGAGTCTGAAACACTCTCCTGAAGACCCAGAAAAGTATTCTTG
CTTTGCTTTATTTGTGAAATTTGGCAAAGAGGTGGCAGTTAAAATGAAGCAGTACAAAGATGAACTTTTG
GCCTCTTGTTTGACCTTTCTTCTGTCCTTGCCACACAACATCATTGAACTCGATGTTAGAGCCTACGTTC
CTGCACTGCAGATGGCTTTCAAACTGGGCCTGAGCTATACCCCCTTGGCAGAAGTAGGCCTGAATGCTCT
AGAAGAATGGTCAATTTATATTGACAGACATGTAATGCAGCCTTATTACAAAGACATTCTCCCCTGCCTG
GATGGATACCTGAAGACTTCAGCCTTGTCAGATGAGACCAAGAATAACTGGGAAGTGTCAGCTCTTTCTC
GGGCTGCCCAGAAAGGATTTAATAAAGTGGTGTTAAAGCATCTGAAGAAGACAAAGAACCTTTCATCAAA
CGAAGCAATATCCTTAGAAGAAATAAGAATTAGAGTAGTACAAATGCTTGGATCTCTAGGAGGACAAATA
AACAAAAATCTTCTGACAGTCACGTCCTCAGATGAGATGATGAAGAGCTATGTGGCCTGGGACAGAGAGA
AGCGGCTGAGCTTTGCAGTGCCCTTTAGAGAGATGAAACCTGTCATTTTCCTGGATGTGTTCCTGCCTCG
AGTCACAGAATTAGCGCTCACAGCCAGTGACAGACAAACTAAGGTTGCAGCCTGTGAACTTTTACATAGC
ATGGTTATGTTTATGTTGGGCAAAGCCACGCAGATGCCAGAAGGGGGACAGGGAGCCCCACCCATGTACC
AGCTCTATAAGCGGACGTTTCCTGTGCTGCTTCGACTTGCGTGTGATGTTGATCAGGTGACAAGGCAACT
GTATGAGCCACTAGTTATGCAGCTGATTCACTGGTTCACTAACAACAAGAAATTTGAAAGTCAGGATACT
GTTGCCTTACTAGAAGCTATATTGGATGGAATTGTGGACCCTGTTGACAGTACTTTAAGAGATTTTTGTG
GTCGGTGTATTCGAGAATTCCTTAAATGGTCCATTAAGCAAATAACACCACAGCAGCAGGAGAAGAGTCC
AGTAAACACCAAATCGCTTTTCAAGCGACTTTATAGCCTTGCGCTTCACCCCAATGCTTTCAAGAGGCTG
GGAGCATCACTTGCCTTTAATAATATCTACAGGGAATTCAGGGAAGAAGAGTCTCTGGTGGAACAGTTTG
TGTTTGAAGCCTTGGTGATATACATGGAGAGTCTGGCCTTAGCACATGCAGATGAGAAGTCCTTAGGTAC
AATTCAACAGTGTTGTGATGCCATTGATCACCTATGCCGCATCATTGAAAAGAAGCATGTTTCTTTAAAT
AAAGCAAAGAAACGACGTTTGCCGCGAGGATTTCCACCTTCCGCATCATTGTGTTTATTGGATCTGGTCA
AGTGGCTTTTAGCTCATTGTGGGAGGCCCCAGACAGAATGTCGACACAAATCCATTGAACTCTTTTATAA
ATTCGTTCCTTTATTGCCAGGCAACAGATCCCCTAATTTGTGGCTGAAAGATGTTCTCAAGGAAGAAGGT
GTCTCTTTTCTCATCAACACCTTTGAGGGGGGTGGCTGTGGCCAGCCCTCGGGCATCCTGGCCCAGCCCA
CCCTCTTGTACCTTCGGGGGCCATTCAGCCTGCAGGCCACGCTATGCTGGCTGGACCTGCTCCTGGCCGC
GTTGGAGTGCTACAACACGTTCATTGGCGAGAGAACTGTAGGAGCGCTCCAGGTCCTAGGTACTGAAGCC
CAGTCTTCACTTTTGAAAGCAGTGGCTTTCTTCTTAGAAAGCATTGCCATGCATGACATTATAGCAGCAG
AAAAGTGCTTTGGCACTGGGGCAGCAGGTAACAGAACAAGCCCACAAGAGGGAGAAAGGTACAACTACAG
CAAATGCACCGTTGTGGTCCGGATTATGGAGTTTACCACGACTCTGCTAAACACCTCCCCGGAAGGATGG
AAGCTCCTGAAGAAGGACTTGTGTAATACACACCTGATGAGAGTCCTGGTGCAGACGCTGTGTGAGCCCG
CAAGCATAGGTTTCAACATCGGAGACGTCCAGGTTATGGCTCATCTTCCTGATGTTTGTGTGAATCTGAT
GAAAGCTCTAAAGATGTCCCCATACAAAGATATCCTAGAGACCCATCTGAGAGAGAAAATAACAGCACAG
AGCATTGAGGAGCTTTGTGCCGTCAACTTGTATGGCCCTGACGCGCAAGTGGACAGGAGCAGGCTGGCTG
CTGTTGTGTCTGCCTGTAAACAGCTTCACAGAGCTGGGCTTCTGCATAATATATTACCGTCTCAGTCCAC
AGATTTGCATCATTCTGTTGGCACAGAACTTCTTTCCCTGGTTTATAAAGGCATTGCCCCTGGAGATGAG
AGACAGTGTCTGCCTTCTCTAGACCTCAGTTGTAAGCAGCTGGCCAGCGGACTTCTGGAGTTAGCCTTTG
CTTTTGGAGGACTGTGTGAGCGCCTTGTGAGTCTTCTCCTGAACCCAGCGGTGCTGTCCACGGCGTCCTT
GGGCAGCTCACAGGGCAGCGTCATCCACTTCTCCCATGGGGAGTATTTCTATAGCTTGTTCTCAGAAACG
ATCAACACGGAATTATTGAAAAATCTGGATCTTGCTGTATTGGAGCTCATGCAGTCTTCAGTGGATAATA
CCAAAATGGTGAGTGCCGTTTTGAACGGCATGTTAGACCAGAGCTTCAGGGAGCGAGCAAACCAGAAACA
CCAAGGACTGAAACTTGCGACTACAATTCTGCAACACTGGAAGAAGTGTGATTCATGGTGGGCCAAAGAT
TCCCCTCTCGAAACTAAAATGGCAGTGCTGGCCTTACTGGCAAAAATTTTACAGATTGATTCATCTGTAT
CTTTTAATACAAGTCATGGTTCATTCCCTGAAGTCTTTACAACATATATTAGTCTACTTGCTGACACAAA
GCTGGATCTACATTTAAAGGGCCAAGCTGTCACTCTTCTTCCATTCTTCACCAGCCTCACTGGAGGCAGT
CTGGAGGAACTTAGACGTGTTCTGGAGCAGCTCATCGTTGCTCACTTCCCCATGCAGTCCAGGGAATTTC
CTCCAGGAACTCCGCGGTTCAATAATTATGTGGACTGCATGAAAAAGTTTCTAGATGCATTGGAATTATC
TCAAAGCCCTATGTTGTTGGAATTGATGACAGAAGTTCTTTGTCGGGAACAGCAGCATGTCATGGAAGAA
TTATTTCAATCCAGTTTCAGGAGGATTGCCAGAAGGGGTTCATGTGTCACACAAGTAGGCCTTCTGGAAA
GCGTGTATGAAATGTTCAGGAAGGATGACCCCCGCCTAAGTTTCACACGCCAGTCCTTTGTGGACCGCTC
CCTCCTCACTCTGCTGTGGCACTGTAGCCTGGATGCTTTGAGAGAATTCTTCAGCACAATTGTGGTGGAT
GCCATTGATGTGTTGAAGTCCAGGTTTACAAAGCTAAATGAATCTACCTTTGATACTCAAATCACCAAGA
AGATGGGCTACTATAAGATTCTAGACGTGATGTATTCTCGCCTTCCCAAAGATGATGTTCATGCTAAGGA
ATCAAAAATTAATCAAGTTTTCCATGGCTCGTGTATTACAGAAGGAAATGAACTTACAAAGACATTGATT
AAATTGTGCTACGATGCATTTACAGAGAACATGGCAGGAGAGAATCAGCTGCTGGAGAGGAGAAGACTTT
ACCATTGTGCAGCATACAACTGCGCCATATCTGTCATCTGCTGTGTCTTCAATGAGTTAAAATTTTACCA
AGGTTTTCTGTTTAGTGAAAAACCAGAAAAGAACTTGCTTATTTTTGAAAATCTGATCGACCTGAAGCGC
CGCTATAATTTTCCTGTAGAAGTTGAGGTTCCTATGGAAAGAAAGAAAAAGTACATTGAAATTAGGAAAG
AAGCCAGAGAAGCAGCAAATGGGGATTCAGATGGTCCTTCCTATATGTCTTCCCTGTCATATTTGGCAGA
CAGTACCCTGAGTGAGGAAATGAGTCAATTTGATTTCTCAACCGGAGTTCAGAGCTATTCATACAGCTCC
CAAGACCCTAGACCTGCCACTGGTCGTTTTCGGAGACGGGAGCAGCGGGACCCCACGGTGCATGATGATG
TGCTGGAGCTGGAGATGGACGAGCTCAATCGGCATGAGTGCATGGCGCCCCTGACGGCCCTGGTCAAGCA
CATGCACAGAAGCCTGGGCCCGCCTCAAGGAGAAGAGGATTCAGTGCCAAGAGATCTTCCTTCTTGGATG
AAATTCCTCCATGGCAAACTGGGAAATCCAATAGTACCATTAAATATCCGTCTCTTCTTAGCCAAGCTTG
TTATTAATACAGAAGAGGTCTTTCGCCCTTACGCGAAGCACTGGCTTAGCCCCTTGCTGCAGCTGGCTGC
TTCTGAAAACAATGGAGGAGAAGGAATTCACTACATGGTGGTTGAGATAGTGGCCACTATTCTTTCATGG
ACAGGCTTGGCCACTCCAACAGGGGTCCCTAAAGATGAAGTGTTAGCAAATCGATTGCTTAATTTCCTAA
TGAAACATGTCTTTCATCCAAAAAGAGCTGTGTTTAGACACAACCTTGAAATTATAAAGACCCTTGTCGA
GTGCTGGAAGGATTGTTTATCCATCCCTTATAGGTTAATATTTGAAAAGTTTTCCGGTAAAGATCCTAAT
TCTAAAGACAACTCAGTAGGGATTCAATTGCTAGGCATCGTGATGGCCAATGACCTGCCTCCCTATGACC
CACAGTGTGGCATCCAGAGTAGCGAATACTTCCAGGCTTTGGTGAATAATATGTCCTTTGTAAGATATAA
AGAAGTGTATGCCGCTGCAGCAGAAGTTCTAGGACTTATACTTCGATATGTTATAGAGAGAAAAAACATA
CTGGAGGAGTCTCTGTGTGAACTGGTTGCGAAACAATTGAAGCAACATCAGAATACTATGGAGGACAAGT
TTATTGTGTGCTTGAACAAAGTGACCAAGAGCTTCCCTCCTCTTGCAGACAGGTTCATGAATGCTGTGTT
CTTTCTGCTGCCAAAATTTCATGGAGTGTTGAAAACACTCTGTCTGGAGGTGGTACTTTGTCGTGTGGAG
GGAATGACAGAGCTGTACTTCCAGTTAAAGAGCAAGGACTTCGTTCAAGTCATGAGACATAGAGATGATG
AAAGACAAAAAGTATGTTTGGACATAATTTATAAGATGATGCCAAAGTTAAAACCAGTAGAACTCCGAGA
ACTTCTGAACCCCGTTGTGGAATTCGTTTCCCATCCTTCTACAACATGTAGGGAACAAATGTATAATATT
CTCATGTGGATTCATGATAATTACAGAGATCCAGAAAGTGAGACAGATAATGACTCCCAGGAAATATTTA
AGTTGGCAAAAGATGTGCTGATTCAAGGATTGATCGATGAGAACCCTGGACTTCAATTAATTATTCGAAA
TTTCTGGAGCCATGAAACTAGGTTACCTTCAAATACCTTGGACCGGTTGCTGGCACTAAATTCCTTATAT
TCTCCTAAGATAGAAGTGCACTTTTTAAGTTTAGCAACAAATTTTCTGCTCGAAATGACCAGCATGAGCC
CAGATTATCCAAACCCCATGTTCGAGCATCCTCTGTCAGAATGCGAATTTCAGGAATATACCATTGATTC
TGATTGGCGTTTCCGAAGTACTGTTCTCACTCCGATGTTTGTGGAGGCTCAGGCCGCTCAGGGCACTCTC
CAGACCCGTGCTCAGGAAGGGGCTCTCTCAGCTCGCTGGCCAGTGGCAGGGCAGATAAGGGCCGCTCAGC
AGCAGCATGACTTCACACTGGCCCAGACTGCAGATGGAAGAAGCTCATTTGATTGGCTGACCGGGAGCAG
CACTGACCCGCTGGTCGACCACACCAGTCCCTCATCTGACTCCTTGCTGTTTGCCCACAAGAGGAGTGAA
AGGTTACAGAGAGCACCCTTGAAGTCAGTGGGGCCTGATTTTGGGAAAAAAAGGCTGGGCCTTCCAGGGG
ACGAGGTGGATAACAAAGTGAAAGGTGCGGCCGGCCGGACGGACCTACTACGACTGCGCAGACGGTTTAT
GAGGGACCAGGAGAAGCTCAGTTTGATGTATGCCAGAAAAGGCGTTGCTGAGCAAAAACGAGAGAAGGAA
ATCAAGAGTGAGTTAAAAATGAAGCAGGATGCCCAGGTCGTTCTGTACAGAAGCTACCGGCACGGAGACC
TTCCTGACATTCAGATCAAGCACAGCAGCCTCATCACCCCGTTACAGGCCGTGGCCCAGAGGGACCCAAT
AATTGCAAAACAGCTCTTTAGCAGCTTGTTTTCTGGAATTTTGAAAGAGATGGATAAATTTAAGACACTG
TCTGAAAAAAACAACATCACTCAAAAGTTGCTTCAAGACTTCAATCGTTTTCTTAATACCACCTTCTCTT
TCTTTCCACCCTTTGTCTCTTGTATTCAGGACATTAGCTGTCAGCACGCAGCCCTGCTGAGCCTCGACCC
AGCGGCTGTTAGCGCTGGTTGCCTGGCCAGCCTACAGCAGCCCGTGGGCATCCGCCTGCTAGAGGAGGCT
CTGCTCTGCCTGCTGCCTGCTGAGCTGCCCGCCAAGCGAGTCCGTGGGAAGGCCCGCCCCCCTCCTGATG
TCCTCAGATGGGTGGAGCTTGCTAAGCTGTATAGATCAATTGGAGAATACGACGTCCTCCGTGGGATTTT
TACCAGTGAGATAGGAACAAAGCAAATCACTCAGAGTGCATTATTAGCAGAAGCCAGAAGTGATTATTCT
GAAGCTGCTAAGCAGTATGATGAGGCTCTCAATAAACAAGACTGGGTAGATGGTGAGCCCACAGAAGCCG
AGAAGGATTTTTGGGAACTTGCATCCCTTGACTGTTACAACCACCTTGCTGAGTGGAAATCACTTGAATA
CTGTTCTACAGCCAGTATAGACAGTGAGAACCCCCCAGACCTAAATAAAATCTGGAGTGAACCATTTTAT
CAGGAAACATATCTACCTTACATGATCCGCAGCAAGCTGAAGCTGCTGCTCCAGGGAGAGGCTGACCAGT
CCCTGCTGACATTTATTGACAAAGCTATGCACGGGGAGCTCCAGAAGGCGATTCTAGAGCTTCATTACAG
TCAAGAGCTGAGTCTGCTTTACCTCCTGCAAGATGATGTTGACAGAGCCAAATATTACATTCAAAATGGC
ATTCAGAGTTTTATGCAGAATTATTCTAGTATTGATGTCCTCTTACACCAAAGTAGACTCACCAAATTGC
AGTCTGTACAGGCTTTAACAGAAATTCAGGAGTTCATCAGCTTTATAAGCAAACAAGGCAATTTATCATC
TCAAGTTCCCCTTAAGAGACTTCTGAACACCTGGGCAAACAGATATCCAGATGCTAAAATGGACCCAATG
AACATCTGGGATGACATCATCACAAATCGATGTTTCTTTCTCAGCAAAATAGAGGAGAAGCTTACCCCTC
TTCCAGAAGATAATAGTATGAATGTGGATCAAGATGGAGACCCCAGTGACAGGATGGAAGTGCAAGAGCA
GGAAGAAGATATCAGCTCCCTGATCAGGAGTTGCAAGTTTTCCATGAAAATGAAGATGATAGACAGTGCC
CGGAAGCAGAACAATTTCTCACTTGCTATGAAACTACTGAAGGAGCTGCATAAAGAGTCAAAAACCAGAG
ACGATTGGCTGGTGAGCTGGGTGCAGAGCTACTGCCGCCTGAGCCACTGCCGGAGCCGGTCCCAGGGCTG
CTCTGAGCAGGTGCTCACTGTGCTGAAAACAGTCTCTTTGTTGGATGAGAACAACGTGTCAAGCTACTTA
AGCAAAAATATTCTGGCTTTCCGTGACCAGAACATTCTCTTGGGTACAACTTACAGGATCATAGCGAATG
CTCTCAGCAGTGAGCCAGCCTGCCTTGCTGAAATCGAGGAGGACAAGGCTAGAAGAATCTTAGAGCTTTC
TGGATCCAGTTCAGAGGATTCAGAGAAGGTGATCGCGGGTCTGTACCAGAGAGCATTCCAGCACCTCTCT
GAGGCTGTGCAGGCGGCTGAGGAGGAGGCCCAGCCTCCCTCCTGGAGCTGTGGGCCTGCAGCTGGGGTGA
TTGATGCTTACATGACGCTGGCAGATTTCTGTGACCAACAGCTGCGCAAGGAGGAAGAGAATGCATCAGT
TACTGATTCTGCAGAACTGCAGGCGTATCCAGCACTTGTGGTGGAGAAAATGTTGAAAGCTTTAAAATTA
AATTCCAATGAAGCCAGATTGAAGTTTCCTAGATTACTTCAGATTATAGAACGGTATCCAGAGGAGACTT
TGAGCCTCATGACAAAAGAGATCTCTTCCGTTCCCTGCTGGCAGTTCATCAGCTGGATCAGCCACATGGT
GGCCTTACTGGACAAAGACCAAGCCGTTGCTGTTCAGCACTCTGTGGAAGAAATCACTGATAACTACCCG
CAGGCTATTGTTTATCCCTTCATCATAAGCAGCGAAAGCTATTCCTTCAAGGATACTTCTACTGGTCATA
AGAATAAGGAGTTTGTGGCAAGGATTAAAAGTAAGTTGGATCAAGGAGGAGTGATTCAAGATTTTATTAA
TGCCTTAGATCAGCTCTCTAATCCTGAACTGCTCTTTAAGGATTGGAGCAATGATGTAAGAGCTGAACTA
GCAAAAACCCCTGTAAATAAAAAAAACATTGAAAAAATGTATGAAAGAATGTATGCAGCCTTGGGTGACC
CAAAGGCTCCAGGCCTGGGGGCCTTTAGAAGGAAGTTTATTCAGACTTTTGGAAAAGAATTTGATAAACA
TTTTGGGAAAGGAGGTTCTAAACTACTGAGAATGAAGCTCAGTGACTTCAACGACATTACCAACATGCTA
CTTTTAAAAATGAACAAAGACTCAAAGCCCCCTGGGAATCTGAAAGAATGTTCACCCTGGATGAGCGACT
TCAAAGTGGAGTTCCTGAGAAATGAGCTGGAGATTCCCGGTCAGTATGACGGTAGGGGAAAGCCATTGCC
AGAGTACCACGTGCGAATCGCCGGGTTTGATGAGCGGGTGACAGTCATGGCGTCTCTGCGAAGGCCCAAG
CGCATCATCATCCGTGGCCATGACGAGAGGGAACACCCTTTCCTGGTGAAGGGTGGCGAGGACCTGCGGC
AGGACCAGCGCGTGGAGCAGCTCTTCCAGGTCATGAATGGGATCCTGGCCCAAGACTCCGCCTGCAGCCA
GAGGGCCCTGCAGCTGAGGACCTATAGCGTTGTGCCCATGACCTCCAGGTTAGGATTAATTGAGTGGCTT
GAAAATACTGTTACCTTGAAGGACCTTCTTTTGAACACCATGTCCCAAGAGGAGAAGGCGGCTTACCTGA
GTGATCCCAGGGCACCGCCGTGTGAATATAAAGATTGGCTGACAAAAATGTCAGGAAAACATGATGTTGG
AGCTTACATGCTAATGTATAAGGGCGCTAATCGTACTGAAACAGTCACGTCTTTTAGAAAACGAGAAAGT
AAAGTGCCTGCTGATCTCTTAAAGCGGGCCTTCGTGAGGATGAGTACAAGCCCTGAGGCTTTCCTGGCGC
TCCGCTCCCACTTCGCCAGCTCTCACGCTCTGATATGCATCAGCCACTGGATCCTCGGGATTGGAGACAG
ACATCTGAACAACTTTATGGTGGCCATGGAGACTGGTGGCGTGATCGGGATCGACTTTGGGCATGCGTTT
GGATCCGCTACACAGTTTCTGCCAGTCCCTGAGTTGATGCCTTTTCGGCTAACTCGCCAGTTTATCAATC
TGATGTTACCAATGAAAGAAACGGGCCTTATGTACAGCATCATGGTACACGCACTCCGGGCCTTCCGCTC
AGACCCTGGCCTGCTCACCAACACCATGGATGTGTTTGTCAAGGAGCCCTCCTTTGATTGGAAAAATTTT
GAACAGAAAATGCTGAAAAAAGGAGGGTCATGGATTCAAGAAATAAATGTTGCTGAAAAAAATTGGTACC
CCCGACAGAAAATATGTTACGCTAAGAGAAAGTTAGCAGGTGCCAATCCAGCAGTCATTACTTGTGATGA
GCTACTCCTGGGTCATGAGAAGGCCCCTGCCTTCAGAGACTATGTGGCTGTGGCACGAGGAAGCAAAGAT
CACAACATTCGTGCCCAAGAACCAGAGAGTGGGCTTTCAGAAGAGACTCAAGTGAAGTGCCTGATGGACC
AGGCAACAGACCCCAACATCCTTGGCAGAACCTGGGAAGGATGGGAGCCCTGGATGTGAGGTCTGCGGCC
GCGGATCCCGGGTGGCATCCCTGTGACCCCTCCCCAGTGCCTCTCCTGGCCCTGGAAGTTGCCACTCCAG
TGCCCACCAGCCTTGTCCTAATAAAATTAAGTTGCATCATTTTGTCTGACTAGGTGTCCTTCTATAATAT
TATGGGGTGGAGGGGGGTGGTATGGAGCAAGGGGCAAGTTGGGAAGACAACCTGTAGGGCCTGCGGGGTC
TATTGGGAACCAAGCTGGAGTGCAGTGGCACAATCTTGGCTCACTGCAATCTCCGCCTCCTGGGTTCAAG
CGATTCTCCTGCCTCAGCCTCCCGAGTTGTTGGGATTCCAGGCATGCATGACCAGGCTCAGCTAATTTTT
GTTTTTTTGGTAGAGACGGGGTTTCACCATATTGGCCAGGCTGGTCTCCAACTCCTAATCTCAGGTGATC
TACCCACCTTGGCCTCCCAAATTGCTGGGATTACAGGCGTGAACCACTGCTCCCTTCCCTGTCCTTCTGA
TTTTAAAATAACTATACCAGCAGGAGGACGTCCAGACACAGCATAGGCTACCTGGCCATGCCCAACCGGT
GGGACATTTGAGTTGCTTGCTTGGCACTGTCCTCTCATGCGTTGGGTCCACTCAGTAGATGCCTGTTGAA
TTGGGTACGCGGCCAGCTTGGCTGTGGAATGTGTGTCAGTTAGGGTGTGGAAAGTCCCCAGGCTCCCCAG
CAGGCAGAAGTATGCAAAGCATGCATCTCAATTAGTCAGCAACCAGGTGTGGAAAGTCCCCAGGCTCCCC
AGCAGGCAGAAGTATGCAAAGCATGCATCTCAATTAGTCAGCAACCATAGTCCCGCCCCTAACTCCGCCC
ATCCCGCCCCTAACTCCGCCCAGTTCCGCCCATTCTCCGCCCCATGGCTGACTAATTTTTTTTATTTATG
CAGAGGCCGAGGCCGCCTCGGCCTCTGAGCTATTCCAGAAGTAGTGAGGAGGCTTTTTTGGAGGCCTAGG
CTTTTGCAAAAAGCTCCTCGAGGAACTGAAAAACCAGAAAGTTAATTCCCTATAGTGAGTCGTATTAAAT
TCGTAATCATGTCATAGCTGTTTCCTGTGTGAAATTGTTATCCGCTCACAATTCCACACAACATACGAGC
CGGAAGCATAAAGTGTAAAGCCTGGGGTGCCTAATGAGTGAGCTAACTCACATTAATTGCGTTGCGCTCA
CTGCCCGCTTTCCAGTCGGGAAACCTGTCGTGCCAGCTGCATTAATGAATCGGCCAACGCGCGGGGAGAG
GCGGTTTGCGTATTGGGCGCTCTTCCGCTTCCTCGCTCACTGACTCGCTGCGCTCGGTCGTTCGGCTGCG
GCGAGCGGTATCAGCTCACTCAAAGGCGGTAATACGGTTATCCACAGAATCAGGGGATAACGCAGGAAAG
AACATGTGAGCAAAAGGCCAGCAAAAGGCCAGGAACCGTAAAAAGGCCGCGTTGCTGGCGTTTTTCCATA
GGCTCCGCCCCCCTGACGAGCATCACAAAAATCGACGCTCAAGTCAGAGGTGGCGAAACCCGACAGGACT
ATAAAGATACCAGGCGTTTCCCCCTGGAAGCTCCCTCGTGCGCTCTCCTGTTCCGACCCTGCCGCTTACC
GGATACCTGTCCGCCTTTCTCCCTTCGGGAAGCGTGGCGCTTTCTCATAGCTCACGCTGTAGGTATCTCA
GTTCGGTGTAGGTCGTTCGCTCCAAGCTGGGCTGTGTGCACGAACCCCCCGTTCAGCCCGACCGCTGCGC
CTTATCCGGTAACTATCGTCTTGAGTCCAACCCGGTAAGACACGACTTATCGCCACTGGCAGCAGCCACT
GGTAACAGGATTAGCAGAGCGAGGTATGTAGGCGGTGCTACAGAGTTCTTGAAGTGGTGGCCTAACTACG
GCTACACTAGAAGAACAGTATTTGGTATCTGCGCTCTGCTGAAGCCAGTTACCTTCGGAAAAAGAGTTGG
TAGCTCTTGATCCGGCAAACAAACCACCGCTGGTAGCGGTGGTTTTTTTGTTTGCAAGCAGCAGATTACG
CGCAGAAAAAAAGGATCTCAAGAAGATCCTTTGATCTTTTCTACGGGGTCTGACGCTCAGTGGAACGAAA
ACTCACGTTAAGGGATTTTGGTCATGAGATTATCAAAAAGGATCTTCACCTAGATCCTTTTAAATTAAAA
ATGAAGTTTTAAATCAATCTAAAGTATATATGAGTAAACTTGGTCTGACAGTTACCAATGCTTAATCAGT
GAGGCACCTATCTCAGCGATCTGTCTATTTCGTTCATCCATAGTTGCCTGACTCCCCGTCGTGTAGATAA
CTACGATACGGGAGGGCTTACCATCTGGCCCCAGTGCTGCAATGATACCGCGAGACCCACGCTCACCGGC
TCCAGATTTATCAGCAATAAACCAGCCAGCCGGAAGGGCCGAGCGCAGAAGTGGTCCTGCAACTTTATCC
GCCTCCATCCAGTCTATTAATTGTTGCCGGGAAGCTAGAGTAAGTAGTTCGCCAGTTAATAGTTTGCGCA
ACGTTGTTGCCATTGCTACAGGCATCGTGGTGTCACGCTCGTCGTTTGGTATGGCTTCATTCAGCTCCGG
TTCCCAACGATCAAGGCGAGTTACATGATCCCCCATGTTGTGCAAAAAAGCGGTTAGCTCCTTCGGTCCT
CCGATCGTTGTCAGAAGTAAGTTGGCCGCAGTGTTATCACTCATGGTTATGGCAGCACTGCATAATTCTC
TTACTGTCATGCCATCCGTAAGATGCTTTTCTGTGACTGGTGAGTACTCAACCAAGTCATTCTGAGAATA
GTGTATGCGGCGACCGAGTTGCTCTTGCCCGGCGTCAATACGGGATAATACCGCGCCACATAGCAGAACT
TTAAAAGTGCTCATCATTGGAAAACGTTCTTCGGGGCGAAAACTCTCAAGGATCTTACCGCTGTTGAGAT
CCAGTTCGATGTAACCCACTCGTGCACCCAACTGATCTTCAGCATCTTTTACTTTCACCAGCGTTTCTGG
GTGAGCAAAAACAGGAAGGCAAAATGCCGCAAAAAAGGGAATAAGGGCGACACGGAAATGTTGAATACTC
ATACTCTTCCTTTTTCAATATTATTGAAGCATTTATCAGGGTTATTGTCTCATGAGCGGATACATATTTG
AATGTATTTAGAAAAATAAACAAATAGGGGTTCCGCGCACATTTCCCCGAAAAGTGCCACC
