>Addgene plasmid #83318 | DNA-PKcs ABCDE>A | addgene partial sequence | sequence record 160554 | CMV-F 5'-CGCAAATGGGCGGTAGGCGTG-3'
AGCAGAGCTCGTTTAGTGAACCGTCAGAATTCAGATCTGGTACCACGCGTATCGATAAGCTTGCATGCCT
GCAGGTCGACTCTAGAGCGGCCGCATGGCGGGCTCCGGAGCCGGTGTGCGTTGCTCCCTGCTGCGGCTGC
AGGAGACCTTGTCCGCTGCGGACCGCTGCGGTGCTGCCCTGGCCGGTCATCAACTGATCCGCGGCCTGGG
GCAGGAATGCGTCCTGAGCAGCAGCCCCGCGGTGCTGGCATTACAGACATCTTTAGTTTTTTCCAGAGAT
TTCGGTTTGCTTGTATTTGTCCGGAAGTCACTCAACAGTATTGAATTTCGTGAATGTAGAGAAGAAATCC
TAAAGTTTTTATGTATTTTCTTAGAAAAAATGGGCCAGAAGATCGCACCTTACTCTGTTGAAATTAAGAA
CACTTGTACCAGTGTTTATACAAAAGATAGAGCTGCTAAATGTAAAATTCCAGCCCTGGACCTTCTTATT
AAGTTACTTCAGACTTTTAGAAGTTCTAGACTCATGGATGAATTTAAAATTGGAGAATTATTTAGTAAAT
TCTATGGAGAACTTGCATTGAAAAAAAAAATACCAGATACAGTTTTAGAAAAAGTATATGAGCTCCTAGG
ATTATTGGGTGAAGTTCATCCTAGTGAGATGATAAATAATGCAGAAAACCTGTTCCGCGCTTTTCTGGGT
GAACTTAAGACCCAGATGACATCAGCAGTAAGAGAGCCCAAACTACCTGTTCTGGCAGGATGTCTGAAGG
GGTTGTCCTCACTTCTGTGCAACTTCACTAAGTCCATGGAAGAAGATCCCCAGACTTCAAGGGAGATTTT
TAATTTTGTACTAAAGGCAATTCGTCCTCAGATTGATCTGAAGAGATATGCTGTGCCCTCAGCTGGCTTG
CGCCTATTTGCCCTGCATGCATCTCAGTTTA
